>Addgene plasmid #97206 | CMYA5T/pBSSK+ | addgene full sequence | sequence record 190022 | Addgene NGS Result
GGCGGTTTGCGTATTGGGCGCTCTTCCGCTTCCTCGCTCACTGACTCGCTGCGCTCGGTCGTTCGGCTGC
GGCGAGCGGTATCAGCTCACTCAAAGGCGGTAATACGGTTATCCACAGAATCAGGGGATAACGCAGGAAA
GAACATGTGAGCAAAAGGCCAGCAAAAGGCCAGGAACCGTAAAAAGGCCGCGTTGCTGGCGTTTTTCCAT
AGGCTCCGCCCCCCTGACGAGCATCACAAAAATCGACGCTCAAGTCAGAGGTGGCGAAACCCGACAGGAC
TATAAAGATACCAGGCGTTTCCCCCTGGAAGCTCCCTCGTGCGCTCTCCTGTTCCGACCCTGCCGCTTAC
CGGATACCTGTCCGCCTTTCTCCCTTCGGGAAGCGTGGCGCTTTCTCATAGCTCACGCTGTAGGTATCTC
AGTTCGGTGTAGGTCGTTCGCTCCAAGCTGGGCTGTGTGCACGAACCCCCCGTTCAGCCCGACCGCTGCG
CCTTATCCGGTAACTATCGTCTTGAGTCCAACCCGGTAAGACACGACTTATCGCCACTGGCAGCAGCCAC
TGGTAACAGGATTAGCAGAGCGAGGTATGTAGGCGGTGCTACAGAGTTCTTGAAGTGGTGGCCTAACTAC
GGCTACACTAGAAGAACAGTATTTGGTATCTGCGCTCTGCTGAAGCCAGTTACCTTCGGAAAAAGAGTTG
GTAGCTCTTGATCCGGCAAACAAACCACCGCTGGTAGCGGTGGTTTTTTTGTTTGCAAGCAGCAGATTAC
GCGCAGAAAAAAAGGATCTCAAGAAGATCCTTTGATCTTTTCTACGGGGTCTGACGCTCAGTGGAACGAA
AACTCACGTTAAGGGATTTTGGTCATGAGATTATCAAAAAGGATCTTCACCTAGATCCTTTTAAATTAAA
AATGAAGTTTTAAATCAATCTAAAGTATATATGAGTAAACTTGGTCTGACAGTTACCAATGCTTAATCAG
TGAGGCACCTATCTCAGCGATCTGTCTATTTCGTTCATCCATAGTTGCCTGACTCCCCGTCGTGTAGATA
ACTACGATACGGGAGGGCTTACCATCTGGCCCCAGTGCTGCAATGATACCGCGAGACCCACGCTCACCGG
CTCCAGATTTATCAGCAATAAACCAGCCAGCCGGAAGGGCCGAGCGCAGAAGTGGTCCTGCAACTTTATC
CGCCTCCATCCAGTCTATTAATTGTTGCCGGGAAGCTAGAGTAAGTAGTTCGCCAGTTAATAGTTTGCGC
AACGTTGTTGCCATTGCTACAGGCATCGTGGTGTCACGCTCGTCGTTTGGTATGGCTTCATTCAGCTCCG
GTTCCCAACGATCAAGGCGAGTTACATGATCCCCCATGTTGTGCAAAAAAGCGGTTAGCTCCTTCGGTCC
TCCGATCGTTGTCAGAAGTAAGTTGGCCGCAGTGTTATCACTCATGGTTATGGCAGCACTGCATAATTCT
CTTACTGTCATGCCATCCGTAAGATGCTTTTCTGTGACTGGTGAGTACTCAACCAAGTCATTCTGAGAAT
AGTGTATGCGGCGACCGAGTTGCTCTTGCCCGGCGTCAATACGGGATAATACCGCGCCACATAGCAGAAC
TTTAAAAGTGCTCATCATTGGAAAACGTTCTTCGGGGCGAAAACTCTCAAGGATCTTACCGCTGTTGAGA
TCCAGTTCGATGTAACCCACTCGTGCACCCAACTGATCTTCAGCATCTTTTACTTTCACCAGCGTTTCTG
GGTGAGCAAAAACAGGAAGGCAAAATGCCGCAAAAAAGGGAATAAGGGCGACACGGAAATGTTGAATACT
CATACTCTTCCTTTTTCAATATTATTGAAGCATTTATCAGGGTTATTGTCTCATGAGCGGATACATATTT
GAATGTATTTAGAAAAATAAACAAATAGGGGTTCCGCGCACATTTCCCCGAAAAGTGCCACCTAAATTGT
AAGCGTTAATATTTTGTTAAAATTCGCGTTAAATTTTTGTTAAATCAGCTCATTTTTTAACCAATAGGCC
GAAATCGGCAAAATCCCTTATAAATCAAAAGAATAGACCGAGATAGGGT
[37 nt withheld, positions 2080-2116]
AAAGAACGTGGACTCCAACGTCAAAGG
[49 nt withheld, positions 2144-2192]
T
[91 nt withheld, positions 2194-2284]
G
[124 nt withheld, positions 2286-2409]
CCCATTCGCCATTCAGGCTGCGCAACTGTTGGGAAGGGCGATCGGTGCGGGCCTCTTCGCTATTACGCCA
GCTGGCGAAAGGGGGATGTGCTGCAAGGCGATTAAGTTGGGTAACGCCAGGGTTTTCCCAGTCACGACGT
TGTAAAACGACGGCCAGTGAGCGCGCGTAATACGACTCACTATAGGGCGAATTGGGTACCGGGCCCCCCC
TCGAGGTCGACGGTATCGATAAGCTTGATGAATTCCTTGTGCCTTACAGAATCCAGGGGCTCTATCCCCA
GGTGCAAAGTACATTTTCCAGGTTTCTCCAGGGCAAAGGCAGGGTGGACACCCTCATTAACCATGGAATC
GAATTCCTGCAGCCCGGGGGATCCACTAGTTCTAGAGCGGCCGCCACCGCGGTGGAGCTCCAGCTTTTGT
TCCCTTTAGTGAGGGTTAATTGCGCGCTTGGCGTAATCATGGTCATAGCTGTTTCCTGTGTGAAATTGTT
ATCCGCTCACAATTCCACACAACATACGAGCCGGAAGCATAAAGTGTAAAGCCTGGGGTGCCTAATGAGT
GAGCTAACTCACATTAATTGCGTTGCGCTCACTGCCCGCTTTCCAGTCGGGAAACCTGTCGTGCCAGCTG
CATTAATGAATCGGCCAACGCGCGGGGAGA
Features (pLannotate 1.2.2; 13 found; start..end, strand, type, name):
    204..792     -  rep_origin     ori: high-copy-number ColE1/pMB1/pBR322/pUC origin of replication
    963..1823    -  CDS            AmpR: β-lactamase; bla; confers resistance to ampicillin, carbenicillin, and related antibiotics
   1824..1928    -  promoter       AmpR promoter: bla
   1981..2409    -  rep_origin     f1 ori (sequence partly withheld): f1 bacteriophage origin of replication; arrow indicates direction of (+) strand synthesis
   2414..2569    -  CDS            lacZα (fragment): LacZα fragment of β-galactosidase; lacZ fragment
   2577..2595    +  promoter       T7 promoter: promoter for bacteriophage T7 RNA polymerase
   2604..2648    -  misc_feature   MCS (fragment): pBluescript multiple cloning site
   2757..2819    -  misc_feature   MCS (fragment): pBluescript multiple cloning site
   2832..2850    -  promoter       T3 promoter: promoter for bacteriophage T3 RNA polymerase
   2895..2911    -  protein_bind   lac operator: The lac repressor binds to the lac operator to inhibit transcription in E. coli. This inhibition can be relieved by adding lactose or isopropyl-β-D-thiogalactopyranoside (IPTG). lac repressor encoded by lacI
   2919..2949    -  promoter       lac promoter: promoter for the E. coli lac operon
   2964..2985    -  protein_bind   CAP binding site: CAP binding activates transcription in the presence of cAMP. E. coli catabolite activator protein
   2998..21      -  CDS            lacI (fragment) (across the origin): lac repressor; lacI; The lac repressor binds to the lac operator to inhibit transcription in E. coli. This inhibition can be relieved by adding lactose or isopropyl-β-D-thiogalactopyranoside (IPTG).
