[The description below was written by a language model from this plasmid's Addgene catalogue record and pLannotate feature annotations shown in this document.]
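Description:
CMYA5T/pBSSK+ is a small bacterial cloning plasmid of about 3.1 kb, built on the pBluescript SK(+) phagemid backbone. It carries a short fragment of the human CMYA5 gene (cardiomyopathy-associated 5, also known as TRIM76 or SPRYD2). It replicates in E. coli at high copy number from a ColE1/pUC-type origin and is selected with ampicillin through the β-lactamase gene and its native promoter. An f1 bacteriophage origin is also present, which in phagemids of this type allows single-stranded DNA to be rescued with helper phage.

The insert is recorded as 107 bp, covering roughly nucleotides 12205 to 12279 of the CMYA5 reference transcript. It carries the T allele of the single-nucleotide polymorphism rs10043986 (c.12188C>T). In the annotated sequence, the multiple cloning site is split into two fragments separated by an unannotated gap of about this size, which is consistent with the insert sitting there and interrupting the lacZα region downstream of the lac promoter, operator and CAP binding site. The cloning site is flanked by opposing T7 and T3 phage promoters. These serve as the sequencing primer sites and could in principle drive in vitro transcription of either strand. The cloning method is not recorded.

There is no eukaryotic promoter or expression cassette, so the plasmid functions as a sequence-verified source or template for the T-allele fragment rather than as an expression vector. The associated study examined a schizophrenia-associated CMYA5 allele and its differential binding to desmin. The record does not state how this particular plasmid was used downstream.
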