Addgene plasmid #97206: CMYA5T/pBSSK+
Purpose: CMYA5 (NM_153610, nt 12205 to 12279) T allele (rs10043986) in pBSSK+
Depositing lab: Rita Shiang. Depositing organization: Virginia Commonwealth University. Publication: A schizophrenia associated CMYA5 allele displays differential binding with desmin. Hsiung A, Naya FJ, Chen X, Shiang R. J Psychiatr Res. 2019 Apr;111:8-15. doi: 10.1016/j.jpsychires.2019.01.007. Epub 2019 Jan 10. PubMed 30658136.
Backbone
  Vector backbone: pBluescript SK (+)
  Backbone manufacturer: Stratagene
  Backbone size w/o insert (bp): 2958
  Total vector size (bp): 3069
  Vector type: Unspecified
Growth in bacteria
  Bacterial resistance: Ampicillin, 100 μg/mL
  Growth temperature: 37°C
  Growth strain: DH5alpha
  Copy number: High Copy
Gene/Insert
  Gene/Insert name: CMYA5 (alt name: CMYA5 T allele)
  Species: H. sapiens (human)
  Insert size (bp): 107
  Mutation: rs10043986 (NM_153610.4:c.12188C>T)
  GenBank ID: NM_153610
  Entrez Gene: CMYA5 (a.k.a. C5orf10, SPRYD2, TRIM76)
  Cloning method: Unknown
  Sequencing primers: 5′ T7; 3′ T3
Terms and licenses: Academic/Nonprofit Terms; Industry Terms
How to cite: CMYA5T/pBSSK+ was a gift from Rita Shiang (Addgene plasmid # 97206 ; http://n2t.net/addgene:97206 ; RRID:Addgene_97206)
